>Addgene plasmid #110722 | pLVX-CMV500 | addgene full sequence | sequence record 223881 | Addgene NGS Result
TGGAAGGGCTAATTCACTCCCAAAGAAGACAAGATATCCTTGATCTGTGGATCTACCACACACAAGGCTA
CTTCCCTGATTAGCAGAACTACACACCAGGGCCAGGGGTCAGATATCCACTGACCTTTGGATGGTGCTAC
AAGCTAGTACCAGTTGAGCCAGATAAGGTAGAAGAGGCCAATAAAGGAGAGAACACCAGCTTGTTACACC
CTGTGAGCCTGCATGGGATGGATGACCCGGAGAGAGAAGTGTTAGAGTGGAGGTTTGACAGCCGCCTAGC
ATTTCATCACGTGGCCCGAGAGCTGCATCCGGAGTACTTCAAGAACTGCTGATATCGAGCTTGCTACAAG
GGACTTTCCGCTGGGGACTTTCCAGGGAGGCGTGGCCTGGGCGGGACTGGGGAGTGGCGAGCCCTCAGAT
CCTGCATATAAGCAGCTGCTTTTTGCCTGTACTGGGTCTCTCTGGTTAGACCAGATCTGAGCCTGGGAGC
TCTCTGGCTAACTAGGGAACCCACTGCTTAAGCCTCAATAAAGCTTGCCTTGAGTGCTTCAAGTAGTGTG
TGCCCGTCTGTTGTGTGACTCTGGTAACTAGAGATCCCTCAGACCCTTTTAGTCAGTGTGGAAAATCTCT
AGCAGTGGCGCCCGAACAGGGACTTGAAAGCGAAAGGGAAACCAGAGGAGCTCTCTCGACGCAGGACTCG
GCTTGCTGAAGCGCGCACGGCAAGAGGCGAGGGGCGGCGACTGGTGAGTACGCCAAAAATTTTGACTAGC
GGAGGCTAGAAGGAGAGAGATGGGTGCGAGAGCGTCAGTATTAAGCGGGGGAGAATTAGATCGCGATGGG
AAAAAATTCGGTTAAGGCCAGGGGGAAAGAAAAAATATAAATTAAAACATATAGTATGGGCAAGCAGGGA
GCTAGAACGATTCGCAGTTAATCCTGGCCTGTTAGAAACATCAGAAGGCTGTAGACAAATACTGGGACAG
CTACAACCATCCCTTCAGACAGGATCAGAAGAACTTAGATCATTATATAATACAGTAGCAACCCTCTATT
GTGTGCATCAAAGGATAGAGATAAAAGACACCAAGGAAGCTTTAGACAAGATAGAGGAAGAGCAAAACAA
AAGTAAGACCACCGCACAGCAAGCGGCCGGCCGCTGATCTTCAGACCTGGAGGAGGAGATATGAGGGACA
ATTGGAGAAGTGAATTATATAAATATAAAGTAGTAAAAATTGAACCATTAGGAGTAGCACCCACCAAGGC
AAAGAGAAGAGTGGTGCAGAGAGAAAAAAGAGCAGTGGGAATAGGAGCTTTGTTCCTTGGGTTCTTGGGA
GCAGCAGGAAGCACTATGGGCGCAGCGTCAATGACGCTGACGGTACAGGCCAGACAATTATTGTCTGGTA
TAGTGCAGCAGCAGAACAATTTGCTGAGGGCTATTGAGGCGCAACAGCATCTGTTGCAACTCACAGTCTG
GGGCATCAAGCAGCTCCAGGCAAGAATCCTGGCTGTGGAAAGATACCTAAAGGATCAACAGCTCCTGGGG
ATTTGGGGTTGCTCTGGAAAACTCATTTGCACCACTGCTGTGCCTTGGAATGCTAGTTGGAGTAATAAAT
CTCTGGAACAGATTTGGAATCACACGACCTGGATGGAGTGGGACAGAGAAATTAACAATTACACAAGCTT
AATACACTCCTTAATTGAAGAATCGCAAAACCAGCAAGAAAAGAATGAACAAGAATTATTGGAATTAGAT
AAATGGGCAAGTTTGTGGAATTGGTTTAACATAACAAATTGGCTGTGGTATATAAAATTATTCATAATGA
TAGTAGGAGGCTTGGTAGGTTTAAGAATAGTTTTTGCTGTACTTTCTATAGTGAATAGAGTTAGGCAGGG
ATATTCACCATTATCGTTTCAGACCCACCTCCCAACCCCGAGGGGACCCGACAGGCCCGAAGGAATAGAA
GAAGAAGGTGGAGAGAGAGACAGAGACAGATCCATTCGATTAGTGAACGGATCTCGACGGTATCGCCTTT
AAAAGAAAAGGGGGGATTGGGGGGTACAGTGCAGGGGAAAGAATAGTAGACATAATAGCAACAGACATAC
AAACTAAAGAATTACAAAAACAAATTACAAAAATTCAAAATTTTCGGGTTTATTACAGGGACAGCAGAGA
TCCAGTTTATCGATAGTTATTAATAGTAATCAATTACGGGGTCATTAGTTCATAGCCCATATATGGAGTT
CCGCGTTACATAACTTACGGTAAATGGCCCGCCTGGCTGACCGCCCAACGACCCCCGCCCATTGACGTCA
ATAATGACGTATGTTCCCATAGTAACGCCAATAGGGACTTTCCATTGACGTCAATGGGTGGAGTATTTAC
GGTAAACTGCCCACTTGGCAGTACATCAAGTGTATCATATGCCAAGTACGCCCCCTATTGACGTCAATGA
CGGTAAATGGCCCGCCTGGCATTATGCCCAGTACATGACCTTATGGGACTTTCCTACTTGGCAGTACATC
TACGTATTAGTCATCGCTATTACCATGGTGATGCGGTTTTGGCAGTACATCAATGGGCGTGGATAGCGGT
TTGACTCACGGGGATTTCCAAGTCTCCACCCCATTGACGTCAATGGGAGTTTGTTTTGGCACCAAAATCA
ACGGGACTTTCCAAAATGTCGTACCGCTAGCGCTAACTAGTAGATCTCGAGCTCAAGCTTCGAATTCTGC
AGTCGACGGTACCGCGGGCCCGGGATCCACCGGATCTAGATAACTGATCATAATCAGCCATACCACATTT
GTAGAGGTTTTACTTGCTTTAAAAAACCTCCCACACCTCCCCCTGAACCTGAAACATAAAATGAATGCAA
TTGTTGTTGTTAACGACGCGTCTGGAACAATCAACCTCTGGATTACAAAATTTGTGAAAGATTGACTGGT
ATTCTTAACTATGTTGCTCCTTTTACGCTATGTGGATACGCTGCTTTAATGCCTTTGTATCATGCTATTG
CTTCCCGTATGGCTTTCATTTTCTCCTCCTTGTATAAATCCTGGTTGCTGTCTCTTTATGAGGAGTTGTG
GCCCGTTGTCAGGCAACGTGGCGTGGTGTGCACTGTGTTTGCTGACGCAACCCCCACTGGTTGGGGCATT
GCCACCACCTGTCAGCTCCTTTCCGGGACTTTCGCTTTCCCCCTCCCTATTGCCACGGCGGAACTCATCG
CCGCCTGCCTTGCCCGCTGCTGGACAGGGGCTCGGCTGTTGGGCACTGACAATTCCGTGGTGTTGTCGGG
GAAGCTGACGTCCTTTCCATGGCTGCTCGCCTGTGTTGCCACCTGGATTCTGCGCGGGACGTCCTTCTGC
TACGTCCCTTCGGCCCTCAATCCAGCGGACCTTCCTTCCCGCGGCCTGCTGCCGGCTCTGCGGCCTCTTC
CGCGTCTTCGCCTTCGCCCTCAGACGAGTCGGATCTCCCTTTGGGCCGCCTCCCCGCCTGGAATTAATTC
TGCAGTCGAGACCTAGAAAAACATGGAGCAATCACAAGTAGCAATACAGCAGCTACCAATGCTGATTGTG
CCTGGCTAGAAGCACAAGAGGAGGAGGAGGTGGGTTTTCCAGTCACACCTCAGGTACCTTTAAGACCAAT
GACTTACAAGGCAGCTGTAGATCTTAGCCACTTTTTAAAAGAAAAGAGGGGACTGGAAGGGCTAATTCAC
TCCCAACGAAGACAAGATATCCTTGATCTGTGGATCTACCACACACAAGGCTACTTCCCTGATTAGCAGA
ACTACACACCAGGGCCAGGGGTCAGATATCCACTGACCTTTGGATGGTGCTACAAGCTAGTACCAGTTGA
GCCAGATAAGGTAGAAGAGGCCAATAAAGGAGAGAACACCAGCTTGTTACACCCTGTGAGCCTGCATGGG
ATGGATGACCCGGAGAGAGAAGTGTTAGAGTGGAGGTTTGACAGCCGCCTAGCATTTCATCACGTGGCCC
GAGAGCTGCATCCGGAGTACTTCAAGAACTGCTGATATCGAGCTTGCTACAAGGGACTTTCCGCTGGGGA
CTTTCCAGGGAGGCGTGGCCTGGGCGGGACTGGGGAGTGGCGAGCCCTCAGATCCTGCATATAAGCAGCT
GCTTTTTGCCTGTACTGGGTCTCTCTGGTTAGACCAGATCTGAGCCTGGGAGCTCTCTGGCTAACTAGGG
AACCCACTGCTTAAGCCTCAATAAAGCTTGCCTTGAGTGCTTCAAGTAGTGTGTGCCCGTCTGTTGTGTG
ACTCTGGTAACTAGAGATCCCTCAGACCCTTTTAGTCAGTGTGGAAAATCTCTAGCAGTAGTAGTTCATG
TCATCTTATTATTCAGTATTTATAACTTGCAAAGAAATGAATATCAGAGAGTGAGAGGCCTTGACATTGC
TAGCGTTTACCGTCGACCTCTAGCTAGAGCTTGGCGTAATCATGGTCATAGCTGTTTCCTGTGTGAAATT
GTTATCCGCTCACAATTCCACACAACATACGAGCCGGAAGCATAAAGTGTAAAGCCTGGGGTGCCTAATG
AGTGAGCTAACTCACATTAATTGCGTTGCGCTCACTGCCCGCTTTCCAGTCGGGAAACCTGTCGTGCCAG
CTGCATTAATGAATCGGCCAACGCGCGGGGAGAGGCGGTTTGCGTATTGGGCGCTCTTCCGCTTCCTCGC
TCACTGACTCGCTGCGCTCGGTCGTTCGGCTGCGGCGAGCGGTATCAGCTCACTCAAAGGCGGTAATACG
GTTATCCACAGAATCAGGGGATAACGCAGGAAAGAACATGTGAGCAAAAGGCCAGCAAAAGGCCAGGAAC
CGTAAAAAGGCCGCGTTGCTGGCGTTTTTCCATAGGCTCCGCCCCCCTGACGAGCATCACAAAAATCGAC
GCTCAAGTCAGAGGTGGCGAAACCCGACAGGACTATAAAGATACCAGGCGTTTCCCCCTGGAAGCTCCCT
CGTGCGCTCTCCTGTTCCGACCCTGCCGCTTACCGGATACCTGTCCGCCTTTCTCCCTTCGGGAAGCGTG
GCGCTTTCTCATAGCTCACGCTGTAGGTATCTCAGTTCGGTGTAGGTCGTTCGCTCCAAGCTGGGCTGTG
TGCACGAACCCCCCGTTCAGCCCGACCGCTGCGCCTTATCCGGTAACTATCGTCTTGAGTCCAACCCGGT
AAGACACGACTTATCGCCACTGGCAGCAGCCACTGGTAACAGGATTAGCAGAGCGAGGTATGTAGGCGGT
GCTACAGAGTTCTTGAAGTGGTGGCCTAACTACGGCTACACTAGAAGAACAGTATTTGGTATCTGCGCTC
TGCTGAAGCCAGTTACCTTCGGAAAAAGAGTTGGTAGCTCTTGATCCGGCAAACAAACCACCGCTGGTAG
CGGTGGTTTTTTTGTTTGCAAGCAGCAGATTACGCGCAGAAAAAAAGGATCTCAAGAAGATCCTTTGATC
TTTTCTACGGGGTCTGACGCTCAGTGGAACGAAAACTCACGTTAAGGGATTTTGGTCATGAGATTATCAA
AAAGGATCTTCACCTAGATCCTTTTAAATTAAAAATGAAGTTTTAAATCAATCTAAAGTATATATGAGTA
AACTTGGTCTGACAGTTACCAATGCTTAATCAGTGAGGCACCTATCTCAGCGATCTGTCTATTTCGTTCA
TCCATAGTTGCCTGACTCCCCGTCGTGTAGATAACTACGATACGGGAGGGCTTACCATCTGGCCCCAGTG
CTGCAATGATACCGCGAGACCCACGCTCACCGGCTCCAGATTTATCAGCAATAAACCAGCCAGCCGGAAG
GGCCGAGCGCAGAAGTGGTCCTGCAACTTTATCCGCCTCCATCCAGTCTATTAATTGTTGCCGGGAAGCT
AGAGTAAGTAGTTCGCCAGTTAATAGTTTGCGCAACGTTGTTGCCATTGCTACAGGCATCGTGGTGTCAC
GCTCGTCGTTTGGTATGGCTTCATTCAGCTCCGGTTCCCAACGATCAAGGCGAGTTACATGATCCCCCAT
GTTGTGCAAAAAAGCGGTTAGCTCCTTCGGTCCTCCGATCGTTGTCAGAAGTAAGTTGGCCGCAGTGTTA
TCACTCATGGTTATGGCAGCACTGCATAATTCTCTTACTGTCATGCCATCCGTAAGATGCTTTTCTGTGA
CTGGTGAGTACTCAACCAAGTCATTCTGAGAATAGTGTATGCGGCGACCGAGTTGCTCTTGCCCGGCGTC
AATACGGGATAATACCGCGCCACATAGCAGAACTTTAAAAGTGCTCATCATTGGAAAACGTTCTTCGGGG
CGAAAACTCTCAAGGATCTTACCGCTGTTGAGATCCAGTTCGATGTAACCCACTCGTGCACCCAACTGAT
CTTCAGCATCTTTTACTTTCACCAGCGTTTCTGGGTGAGCAAAAACAGGAAGGCAAAATGCCGCAAAAAA
GGGAATAAGGGCGACACGGAAATGTTGAATACTCATACTCTTCCTTTTTCAATATTATTGAAGCATTTAT
CAGGGTTATTGTCTCATGAGCGGATACATATTTGAATGTATTTAGAAAAATAAACAAATAGGGGTTCCGC
GCACATTTCCCCGAAAAGTGCCACCTGACGTCGACGGATCGGGAGATCAACTTGTTTATTGCAGCTTATA
ATGGTTACAAATAAAGCAATAGCATCACAAATTTCACAAATAAAGCATTTTTTTCACTGCATTCTAGTTG
TGGTTTGTCCAAACTCATCAATGTATCTTATCATGTCTGGATCAACTGGATAACTCAAGCTAACCAAAAT
CATCCCAAACTTCCCACCCCATACCCTATTACCACTGCCAATTACCTGTGGTTTCATTTACTCTAAACCT
GTGATTCCTCTGAATTATTTTCATTTTAAAGAAATTGTATTTGTTAAATATGTACTACAAACTTAGTAGT
Features (pLannotate 1.2.2; 22 found; start..end, strand, type, name):
    377..634     +  LTR            5' LTR (truncated): truncated 5' long terminal repeat (LTR) from HIV-1
    681..806     +  misc_feature   HIV-1 Ψ: packaging signal of human immunodeficiency virus type 1
    790..1128    +  CDS            HIV-1 gag (fragment): gag protein from human immunodeficiency virus 1; gag
   1303..1536    +  misc_feature   RRE: The Rev response element (RRE) of HIV-1 allows for Rev-dependent mRNA export from the nucleus to the cytoplasm.
   1913..2013    +  CDS            Rev (fragment): human immunodeficiency virus 1 (HIV-1) Rev protein; rev; enhances nuclear export of unspliced and incompletely spliced viral mRNAs
   2028..2143    +  misc_feature   cPPT/CTS: central polypurine tract and central termination sequence of HIV-1 (lacking the first T)
   2244..2547    +  enhancer       CMV enhancer: human cytomegalovirus immediate early enhancer
   2548..2683    +  promoter       CMV promoter (fragment): human cytomegalovirus (CMV) immediate early promoter
   2702..2758    +  misc_feature   MCS: multiple cloning site
   2775..2859    +  CDS            large T antigen (fragment): large T antigen from SV40 (simian virus 40)
   2899..3487    +  misc_feature   WPRE: woodchuck hepatitis virus posttranscriptional regulatory element
   3504..4022    +  CDS            nef (fragment): NEF_HV1BR - Experimental evidence at protein level: Swiss-Prot protein existence level 1. Extracellular Nef protein targets CD4(+) T-lymphocytes for apoptosis by interacting with CXCR4 surface receptors (PubMed:14990729). From Human immunodeficiency virus type 1 group M subtype B (isolate BRU/LAI) (HIV-1).
   4070..4327    +  LTR            5' LTR (truncated): truncated 5' long terminal repeat (LTR) from HIV-1
   4479..4495    -  protein_bind   lac operator: The lac repressor binds to the lac operator to inhibit transcription in E. coli. This inhibition can be relieved by adding lactose or isopropyl-β-D-thiogalactopyranoside (IPTG). lac repressor encoded by lacI
   4503..4533    -  promoter       lac promoter: promoter for the E. coli lac operon
   4548..4569    -  protein_bind   CAP binding site: CAP binding activates transcription in the presence of cAMP. E. coli catabolite activator protein
   4582..4674    -  CDS            lacI (fragment): lac repressor; lacI; The lac repressor binds to the lac operator to inhibit transcription in E. coli. This inhibition can be relieved by adding lactose or isopropyl-β-D-thiogalactopyranoside (IPTG).
   4857..5445    -  rep_origin     ori: high-copy-number ColE1/pMB1/pBR322/pUC origin of replication
   5616..6476    -  CDS            AmpR: β-lactamase; bla; confers resistance to ampicillin, carbenicillin, and related antibiotics
   6477..6581    -  promoter       AmpR promoter: bla
   6629..6763    +  polyA_signal   SV40 poly(A) signal: SV40 polyadenylation signal
   6930..329     +  CDS            nef (fragment) (across the origin): NEF_HV1BR - Experimental evidence at protein level: Swiss-Prot protein existence level 1. Extracellular Nef protein targets CD4(+) T-lymphocytes for apoptosis by interacting with CXCR4 surface receptors (PubMed:14990729). From Human immunodeficiency virus type 1 group M subtype B (isolate BRU/LAI) (HIV-1).
