[The description below was written by a language model from this plasmid's Addgene catalogue record and pLannotate feature annotations shown in this document.]
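Description:
pLVX-CMV500 is an empty HIV-1-based lentiviral transfer vector built on the pLVX backbone and intended for mammalian expression at deliberately reduced levels. According to the record, the backbone was modified by truncating the CMV promoter and altering the multiple cloning site. The feature table is consistent with this: a CMV enhancer is followed by only a fragment of the CMV immediate-early promoter, directly upstream of a short MCS into which a gene of interest is inserted by restriction cloning. No insert, reporter or mammalian selection marker is annotated. In bacteria the plasmid is maintained by a high-copy ColE1/pUC-type origin and selected with ampicillin through the β-lactamase gene. Residual lac promoter/operator and lacI fragments are cloning-vector remnants.

The viral portion carries the elements needed for packaging and transduction when helper functions are supplied in trans. Two LTR regions, each preceded by nef-derived sequence that overlaps the U3 region, flank the cassette. Between them lie the Ψ packaging signal with an adjoining gag fragment, the Rev response element for Rev-dependent nuclear export of the genomic RNA, and the cPPT/CTS, which aids nuclear import of the reverse-transcribed genome. Downstream of the MCS, a WPRE enhances transcript stability and expression. An SV40 poly(A) signal sits in the plasmid backbone outside the LTRs.

The weakened promoter is meant to limit overexpression of ectopic proteins, and the associated work concerns light-sheet imaging of adherent cells. The catalogue lists a backbone size of about 8,000 bp, whereas the sequenced record is 6,930 nt.
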