Addgene plasmid #110722: pLVX-CMV500
Purpose: (Empty Backbone) Lentiviral system for reduced ectopic expression.
Depositing lab: Kevin Dean & Reto Fiolka. Depositing organization: University of Texas Southwestern Medical Center. Publication: Diagonally Scanned Light-Sheet Microscopy for Fast Volumetric Imaging of Adherent Cells. Dean KM, Roudot P, Reis CR, Welf ES, Mettlen M, Fiolka R. Biophys J. 2016 Mar 29;110(6):1456-65. doi: 10.1016/j.bpj.2016.01.029. PubMed 27028654.
Backbone
  Vector backbone: pLVX
  Backbone size (bp): 8000
  Modifications to backbone: Truncated CMV promoter, altered MCS.
  Vector type: Mammalian Expression, Lentiviral
Growth in bacteria
  Bacterial resistance: Ampicillin, 100 μg/mL
  Growth temperature: 37°C
  Growth strain: NEB Stable
  Copy number: High Copy
Gene/Insert
  Cloning method: Restriction Enzyme
Terms and licenses: Academic/Nonprofit Terms; Industry Terms: Not Available to Industry
How to cite: pLVX-CMV500 was a gift from Kevin Dean & Reto Fiolka (Addgene plasmid # 110722 ; http://n2t.net/addgene:110722 ; RRID:Addgene_110722)
