>Addgene plasmid #110722 | pLVX-CMV500 | depositor partial sequence | sequence record 218277 | MCS
NNNNNNNNNNNNNTGCATTCNTTTTATGTTTCNGGTTCAGGGGGAGGTGTGGGAGGTTTTTTAAAGCAAG
TAAAACCTCTACAAATGTGGTATGGCTGATTATGATCAGTTATCTAGATCCGGTGGATCCCGGGCCCGCG
GTACCGTCGACTGCAGAATTCGAAGCTTGAGCTCGAGATCTACTAGTTAGCGCTAGCGGTACGACATTTT
GGAAAGTCCCGTTGATTTTGGTGCCAAAACAAACTCCCATTGACGTCAATGGGGTGGAGACTTGGAAATC
CCCGTGAGTCAAACCGCTATCCACGCCCATTGATGTACTGCCAAAACCGCATCACCATGGTAATAGCGAT
GACTAATACGTAGATGTACTGCCAAGTAGGAAAGTCCCATAAGGTCATGTACTGGGCATAATGCCAGGCG
GGCCATTTACCGTCATTGACGTCAATAGGGGGCGTACTTGGCATATGATACACTTGATGTACTGCCAAGT
GGGCAGTTTACCGTAAATACTCCACCCATTGACGTCAATGGAAAGTCCCTATTGGCGTTACTATGGGAAC
ATACGTCATTATTGACGTCAATGGGCGGGGGTCGTTGGGCGGTCAGCCAGGCGGGCCATTTACCGTAAGT
TATGTAACGCGGAACTCCATATATGGGCTATGAACTAATGACCCCGTAATTGATTACTATTAATAACTAT
CGATAAACTGGATCTCTGCTGTCCCTGTAATAAACCCGAAAATTTTGAATTTTTGTAATTTGTTTTTGTA
ATTCTTTAGTTTGTATGTCTGTTGCTATTATGTCTACTATTCTTTCCCCTGCACTGTACCCCCCAATCCC
CCCTTTTCTTTTAAAGGCGATACCGTCGAGATCCGTTCACTAATCGAATGGATCTGTCTCTGTCTCTCTC
TCCACCTTCTTCTTCTATTCCTTCGGNCTGTCGGGTCCCCTCGGGGTTGGGGAGGTGGGTCCTGAACNAT
AATGNNGAATATCCCNGCCNAACTCTATTNNCTANANNAAAGTACAGCAAAACTATTNNTAANNTACCAG
CCTCCTACTATCNTNNTGNNNNTTTNNNNNNCNCANCNANTTNNNATNNNNANNNANTNCNNNNAACTTN
NCNCNNTTTNNNNNNNNNNNNNNNN
